>Addgene plasmid #241422 | pSG5-DNAJB1n_CAGEn (Nrdj1) | addgene full sequence | sequence record 485476 | Addgene NGS Result
GCAGGCAGAAGTATGCAAAGCATGCATCTCAATTAGTCAGCAACCATAGTCCCGCCCCTAACTCCGCCCA
TCCCGCCCCTAACTCCGCCCAGTTCCGCCCATTCTCCGCCCCATGGCTGACTAATTTTTTTTATTTATGC
AGAGGCCGAGGCCGCCTCGGCCTCTGAGCTATTCCAGAAGTAGTGAAGAGGCTTTTTTGGAGGCCTAGGC
TTTTGCAAAAAGCTCCGGATCGATCCTGAGAACTTCAGGGTGAGTTTGGGGACCCTTGATTGTTCTTTCT
TTTTCGCTATTGTAAAATTCATGTTATATGGAGGGGGCAAAGTTTTCAGGGTGTTGTTTAGAATGGGAAG
ATGTCCCTTGTATCACCATGGACCCTCATGATAATTTTGTTTCTTTCACTTTCTACTCTGTTGACAACCA
TTGTCTCCTCTTATTTTCTTTTCATTTTCTGTAACTTTTTCGTTAAACTTTAGCTTGCATTTGTAACGAA
TTTTTAAATTCACTTTTGTTTATTTGTCAGATTGTAAGTACTTTCTCTAATCACTTTTTTTTCAAGGCAA
TCAGGGTATATTATATTGTACTTCAGCACAGTTTTAGAGAACAATTGTTATAATTAAATGATAAGGTAGA
ATATTTCTGCATATAAATTCTGGCTGGCGTGGAAATATTCTTATTGGTAGAAACAACTACATCCTGGTCA
TCATCCTGCCTTTCTCTTTATGGTTACAATGATATACACTGTTTGAGATGAGGATAAAATACTCTGAGTC
CAAACCGGGCCCCTCTGCTAACCATGTTCATGCCTTCTTCTTTTTCCTACAGCTCCTGGGCAACGTGCTG
GTTATTGTGCTGTCTCATCATTTTGGTAAAGAATTGTAATACGACTCACTATAGGGCGAATTCCTTTTAA
AAAGCGGACTTAAAAGTTGCTGGCAATGCATTCCTTTTCGTCAGAGTCGAGGGCAAACTCGCTGAAATCT
GGGTGACCCGTGTCCTTTTCCGGAGAGCAAAGCAGAGAAGCGAGAGCGGCCACTAGTTCGGCAGGAAATT
TGTTGGAAGATGAAGAAGCTAAGATAGGGGGTTGGTGACTTCCACAGGAAAAGTTCTGGAGGAGTAGCCA
AAGACCATCAGCGTTTCCTTTATGTGTGAGAATTGAAATGACTAGCATTATTGACCCTTTTCAGCATCCC
CTGTGAATATTTCTGTTTAGGTTTTTCTTCTTGAAAAGAAATTGTTATTCAGCCCGTTTAAAACAAATCA
AGAAACTTTTGGGTAACATTGCAATTACATGAAATTGATAACCGCGAAAATAATTGGAACTCCTGCTTGC
AAGTGTCAACCTAAAAAAAGTGCTTCCTTTTGTTATGGAAGATGTCTTTCTGTGATTGACTTCAATTGCT
GACTTGTGGAGATGCAGCGAATGTGAAATCCCACGTATATGCCATTTCCCTCTACGCTCGCTGACCGTTC
TGGAAGATCTTGAACCCTCTTCTGGAAAGGGGTACCTATTATTACTTTATGGGTAAAGACTACTACCAGA
CGTTGGGCCTGGCCCGCGGCGCGTCGGACGAGGAGATCAAGCGGGCCTACCGCCGCCAGGCGCTGCGCTA
CCACCCGGACAAGAACAAGGAGCCCGGCGCCGAGGAGAAGTTCAAGGAGATCGCTGAGGCCTACGACGTG
CTCAGCGACCCGCGCAAGCGCGAGATCTTCGACCGCTACGGGGAGGAAGTGAAAGAATTCTTAGCCAAAG
CCAAAGAAGATTTTCTTAAAAAATGGGAAAGTCCCGCTCAGAACACATGTCTGGTCGGCTCTAGCGAAAT
CATCACACGTAATTATGGGAAGACAACCATTAAGGAAGTAGTTGAGATATTTGACAATGATAAAAATATC
CAAGTTCTAGCGTTTAACACTCACACTGACAACATCGAGTGGGCTCCCATTAAAGCTGCACAACTTACTA
GACCGAACGCTGAGTTGGTTGAACTCGAAATTGATACCCTACATGGTGTGAAAACGATCAGGTGTACCCC
CGACCACCCAGTTTACACTAAAAACAGGGGCTACGTGCGAGCGGATGAGTTAACCGATGATGATGAGCTT
GTTGTAGCCATCGAGAACCTGTATGGCGATGAAGTAGATGGCTATTTTCAGGGCATGGAAGCGGAGACGT
ATATAGGAAAGCTTAAATCCCGAGCAATTGTATCAAACGAGGACACGTATGATATTCAGACGTCAACTCA
TAACTTTTTTGCGAATGATAACAGCGCCGGCGGAGTGCAGGTGGAAACCATCTCCCCAGGAGACGGGCGC
ACCTTCCCCAAGCGCGGCCAGACCTGCGTGGTGCACTACACCGGGATGCTTGAAGATGGAAAGAAATTTG
ATTCCTCCCGGGACAGAAACAAGCCCTTTAAGTTTATGCTAGGCAAGCAGGAGGTGATCCGAGGCTGGGA
AGAAGGGGTTGCCCAGATGAGTGTGGGTCAGAGAGCCAAACTGACTATATCTCCAGATTATGCCTATGGT
GCCACTGGGCACCCAGGCATCATCCCACCACATGCCACTCTCGTCTTCGATGTGGAGCTTCTAAAACTGG
AAGAACAGAAACTGATTAGTGAGGAAGATGGAGGAAGTGGAGGTAGTGCTCTCCAAAAAAAGTTGGAAGA
GCTTGAACTGGACGAACAGTAGCAGCAGTCAGGGGTCAGGTGTCAGGCCCGTCGGAGCTGCCTGCAGCAC
ATGCGGGCTCGCCCATACCCGTGACAGTGGCTGACAAGGGACTAGTGAGTCAGCACCTTGGCCCAGGAGC
TCTGCGCCAGGCAGAGCTGAGGGCCCTGTGGAGTCCAGCTCTACTACCTACGTTTGCACCGCCTGCCCTC
CCGCACCTTCCTCCTCCCCGCTCCGTCTCTGTCCTCGAATTTTATCTGTGGAGTTCCTGCTCCGTGGACT
GCAGTCGGCATGCCAGGACCCGCCAGCCCCGCTCCCACCTAGTGCCCCAGACTGAGCTCTCCAGGCCAGG
TGGGAACGGCTGATGTGGACTGTCTTTTTCATTTTTTTCTCTCTGGAGCCCCTCCTCCCCCGGCTGGGCC
TCCTTCTTCCACTTCTCCAAGAATGGAAGCCTGAACTGAGGAATTCGGATCCAGATCTTATTAAAGCAGA
ACTTGTTTATTGCAGCTTATAATGGTTACAAATAAAGCAATAGCATCACAAATTTCACAAATAAAGCATT
TTTTTCACTGCATTCTAGTTGTGGTTTGTCCAAACTCATCAATGTATCTTATCATGTCTGGTCGACTCTA
GACTCTTCCGCTTCCTCGCTCACTGACTCGCTGCGCTCGGTCGTTCGGCTGCGGCGAGCGGTATCAGCTC
ACTCAAAGGCGGTAATACGGTTATCCACAGAATCAGGGGATAACGCAGGAAAGAACATGTGAGCAAAAGG
CCAGCAAAAGGCCAGGAACCGTAAAAAGGCCGCGTTGCTGGCGTTTTTCCATAGGCTCCGCCCCCCTGAC
GAGCATCACAAAAATCGACGCTCAAGTCAGAGGTGGCGAAACCCGACAGGACTATAAAGATACCAGGCGT
TTCCCCCTGGAAGCTCCCTCGTGCGCTCTCCTGTTCCGACCCTGCCGCTTACCGGATACCTGTCCGCCTT
TCTCCCTTCGGGAAGCGTGGCGCTTTCTCATAGCTCACGCTGTAGGTATCTCAGTTCGGTGTAGGTCGTT
CGCTCCAAGCTGGGCTGTGTGCACGAACCCCCCGTTCAGCCCGACCGCTGCGCCTTATCCGGTAACTATC
GTCTTGAGTCCAACCCGGTAAGACACGACTTATCGCCACTGGCAGCAGCCACTGGTAACAGGATTAGCAG
AGCGAGGTATGTAGGCGGTGCTACAGAGTTCTTGAAGTGGTGGCCTAACTACGGCTACACTAGAAGAACA
GTATTTGGTATCTGCGCTCTGCTGAAGCCAGTTACCTTCGGAAAAAGAGTTGGTAGCTCTTGATCCGGCA
AACAAACCACCGCTGGTAGCGGTGGTTTTTTTGTTTGCAAGCAGCAGATTACGCGCAGAAAAAAAGGATC
TCAAGAAGATCCTTTGATCTTTTCTACGGGGTCTGACGCTCAGTGGAACGAAAACTCACGTTAAGGGATT
TTGGTCATGAGATTATCAAAAAGGATCTTCACCTAGATCCTTTTAAATTAAAAATGAAGTTTTAAATCAA
TCTAAAGTATATATGAGTAAACTTGGTCTGACAGTTACCAATGCTTAATCAGTGAGGCACCTATCTCAGC
GATCTGTCTATTTCGTTCATCCATAGTTGCCTGACTCCCCGTCGTGTAGATAACTACGATACGGGAGGGC
TTACCATCTGGCCCCAGTGCTGCAATGATACCGCGAGACCCACGCTCACCGGCTCCAGATTTATCAGCAA
TAAACCAGCCAGCCGGAAGGGCCGAGCGCAGAAGTGGTCCTGCAACTTTATCCGCCTCCATCCAGTCTAT
TAATTGTTGCCGGGAAGCTAGAGTAAGTAGTTCGCCAGTTAATAGTTTGCGCAACGTTGTTGCCATTGCT
ACAGGCATCGTGGTGTCACGCTCGTCGTTTGGTATGGCTTCATTCAGCTCCGGTTCCCAACGATCAAGGC
GAGTTACATGATCCCCCATGTTGTGCAAAAAAGCGGTTAGCTCCTTCGGTCCTCCGATCGTTGTCAGAAG
TAAGTTGGCCGCAGTGTTATCACTCATGGTTATGGCAGCACTGCATAATTCTCTTACTGTCATGCCATCC
GTAAGATGCTTTTCTGTGACTGGTGAGTACTCAACCAAGTCATTCTGAGAATAGTGTATGCGGCGACCGA
GTTGCTCTTGCCCGGCGTCAATACGGGATAATACCGCGCCACATAGCAGAACTTTAAAAGTGCTCATCAT
TGGAAAACGTTCTTCGGGGCGAAAACTCTCAAGGATCTTACCGCTGTTGAGATCCAGTTCGATGTAACCC
ACTCGTGCACCCAACTGATCTTCAGCATCTTTTACTTTCACCAGCGTTTCTGGGTGAGCAAAAACAGGAA
GGCAAAATGCCGCAAAAAAGGGAATAAGGGCGACACGGAAATGTTGAATACTCATACTCTTCCTTTTTCA
ATATTATTGAAGCATTTATCAGGGTTATTGTCTCATGAGCGGATACATATTTGAATGTATTTAGAAAAAT
AAACAAATAGGGGTTCCGCGCACATTTCCCCGAAAAGTGCCACCTGACGTCTAAGAAACCATTATTATCA
TGACATTAACCTATAAAAATAGGCGTATCACGAGGCCCTTTCGTCTCGCGCGTTTCGGTGATGACGGTGA
AAACCTCTGACACATGCAGCTCCCGGAGACGGTCACAGCTTGTCTGTAAGCGGATGCCGGGAGCAGACAA
GCCCGTCAGGGCGCGTCAGCGGGTGTTGGCGGGTGTCGGGGCTGGCTTAACTATGCGGCATCAGAGCAGA
TTGTACTGAGAGTGCACCATATGCGGTGTGAAATACCGCACAGATGCGTAAGGAGAAAATACCGCATCAG
GAAATTGTAAGCGTTAATATTTTGTTAAAATTCGCGTTAAATTTTTGTTAAATCAGCTCATTTTTTAACC
AATAGGCCGAAATCGGCAAAATCCCTTATAAATCAAAAGAATAGACCGAGATAGGGT
[37 nt withheld, positions 5658-5694]
AAAGAACGTGGACTCCAACGTCAAAGG
[49 nt withheld, positions 5722-5770]
T
[91 nt withheld, positions 5772-5862]
G
[124 nt withheld, positions 5864-5987]
CCATTCGCCATTCAGGCTGCGCAACTGTTGGGAAGGGCGATCGGTGCGGGCCTCTTCGCTATTACGCCAG
CTGGCGAAAGGGGGATGTGCTGCAAGGCGATTAAGTTGGGTAACGCCAGGGTTTTCCCAGTCACGACGTT
GTAAAACGACGGCCAGTGAATTGTCGACTTCTGAGGCGGAAAGAACCAGCTGTGGAATGTGTGTCAGTTA
GGGTGTGGAAAGTCCCCAGGCTCCCCAGCAGGCAGAAGTATGCAAAGCATGCATCTCAATTAGTCAGCAA
GGAAAGTCCCCAGGCTCCCCA
Features (pLannotate 1.2.2; 14 found; start..end, strand, type, name):
    250..822     +  intron         β-globin intron: intron from rabbit β-globin gene
    877..895     +  promoter       T7 promoter: promoter for bacteriophage T7 RNA polymerase
   1528..1725    +  CDS            DNAJB3 (fragment): DNJB3_HUMAN - Also known as HCG3. Experimental evidence at protein level: Swiss-Prot protein existence level 1. May operate as a co-chaperone of the male germ cell- and haploid stage-specific Hsp70 proteins. From Homo sapiens (Human).
   1723..1797    +  CDS            PRKACA (fragment): KAPCA_HUMAN - Also known as PKACA. Experimental evidence at protein level: Swiss-Prot protein existence level 1. [Isoform 2]: Phosphorylates and activates ABL1 in sperm flagellum to promote spermatozoa capacitation. From Homo sapiens (Human).
   2272..2592    +  CDS            DmrB: F36V mutant of FK506-binding protein FKBP12 binds synthetic ligands that do not bind wild-type FKBP
   3150..3271    +  polyA_signal   SV40 poly(A) signal: SV40 polyadenylation signal
   3476..4064    -  rep_origin     ori: high-copy-number ColE1/pMB1/pBR322/pUC origin of replication
   4235..5095    -  CDS            AmpR: β-lactamase; bla; confers resistance to ampicillin, carbenicillin, and related antibiotics
   5096..5200    -  promoter       AmpR promoter: bla
   5295..5330    +  CDS            rop (fragment): Rop protein, which maintains plasmids at low copy number; rop
   5432..5531    +  misc_feature   bom (fragment): basis of mobility region from pBR322
   5559..5987    -  rep_origin     f1 ori (sequence partly withheld): f1 bacteriophage origin of replication; arrow indicates direction of (+) strand synthesis
   5991..6148    -  CDS            lacZα (fragment): LacZα fragment of β-galactosidase; lacZ fragment
   6158..219     +  promoter       SV40 promoter (across the origin): SV40 enhancer and early promoter
