[The description below was written by a language model from this plasmid's Addgene catalogue record and pLannotate feature annotations shown in this document.]
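Description:
pSG5-DNAJB1n_CAGEn (Nrdj1) is a mammalian expression plasmid built on the pSG5 backbone, carrying the N-terminal half of a split-intein system designed to assemble the oncogenic fusion kinase DNAJ-PKAc on demand. It is propagated in E. coli as a high-copy plasmid through a ColE1/pUC-type origin and selected with ampicillin via the β-lactamase gene. An f1 origin and remnants of lacZα, rop and bom from the vector lineage are also annotated.

Expression in mammalian cells is driven by the SV40 enhancer/early promoter, followed by the rabbit β-globin intron, which generally improves transcript processing, and terminated by the SV40 polyadenylation signal. A T7 promoter upstream of the insert also allows in vitro transcription and serves as a sequencing primer site. According to the depositor, the open reading frame encodes residues 1–70 of human DNAJB1 joined to residues 16–38 of PRKACA, followed by an engineered "caged" NrdJ-1 N-intein, an FKBP* domain, a nuclear export signal from MKK1, and a C-terminal Myc tag. The automated annotation labels the chaperone segment as a DNAJB3 fragment, most likely because of homology among J-domains, and identifies the FKBP module as the F36V variant (DmrB). The intein, NES and Myc tag are not picked up in the feature table.

In this design, the caged intein is intended to stay inactive until the FKBP domain is brought close to a complementary C-intein partner, which is not part of this plasmid. Protein trans-splicing then ligates the two fragments into full-length DNAJ-PKAc. The construct is used for proximity-triggered, time-resolved generation of this fusion protein to study the resulting cellular signaling.
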