Addgene plasmid #241422: pSG5-DNAJB1n_CAGEn (Nrdj1)
Purpose: Proximity-triggered Protein Trans-Splicing to generate the splice product DNAJ-PKAc, Figure 4, Extended Figure 8-9 in Nature Chemical Biology 20.10 (2024): 1353-1360.
Depositing lab: Thomas Muir. Depositing organization: Princeton University. Publication: Distinct phases of cellular signaling revealed by time-resolved protein synthesis. Lee G, Muir TW. Nat Chem Biol. 2024 Oct;20(10):1353-1360. doi: 10.1038/s41589-024-01677-3. Epub 2024 Jul 8. PubMed 38977789.
Backbone
  Vector backbone: pSG5
  Backbone size w/o insert (bp): 5124
  Vector type: Mammalian Expression
Growth in bacteria
  Bacterial resistance: Ampicillin, 100 μg/mL
  Growth temperature: 37°C
  Growth strain: DH5alpha
  Copy number: High Copy
Gene/Insert
  Gene/Insert name: DNAJB1n_CAGEn (Nrdj1)
  Species: H. sapiens (human), Synthetic
  Insert size (bp): 1164
  Entrez Gene: DNAJB1 (a.k.a. HSPF1, Hdj1, Hsp40, RSPH16B, Sis1)
  Promoter: SV40
  Tag / fusion protein: Myc (C terminal on insert)
  Cloning method: Gibson Cloning
  Sequencing primers: 5′ T7; 3′ SV40pA-R
Terms and licenses: Academic/Nonprofit Terms; Industry Terms: Not Available to Industry
Depositor comments: Engineered NrdJ-1N intein (Caged NrdJ-1N) fused to the 3'-end of DNAJB1 (1-70 aa)-PRKACA (16-38 aa). FKBP* domain and NES (MKK1) fused to the 3'-end of Caged NrdJ-1N.
How to cite: pSG5-DNAJB1n_CAGEn (Nrdj1) was a gift from Thomas Muir (Addgene plasmid # 241422 ; http://n2t.net/addgene:241422 ; RRID:Addgene_241422)
